>Addgene plasmid #12073 | 35S:5mARF17 pLBR19 | depositor partial sequence | sequence record 7218 | Author sequence
CATTCGCTGACTTCGTTTACACTGAAAACAAATACCTATGTCACCGCCGTCGGCAACCGCCGGTGACATC
AACCACCGTGAAGTAGACCCGACGATCTGGCGCGCTTGTGCTGGAGCCTCCGTCCAGATCCCTGTCCTTC
ACTCTAGGGTTTACTACTTTCCACAAGGTCACGTTGAGCACTGTTGCCCTCTCCTCTCTACTCTTCCTTC
CTCCACCTCGCCGGTTCCATGTATCATCACTTCAATTCAGTTGCTCGCCGATCCGGTCACCGACGAGGTC
TTTGCTCACCTTATTCTTCAACCGATGACGCAGCAGCAGTTTACTCCGACTAATTATTCACGATTCGGCA
GATTCGATGGCGATGTTGATGATAACAACAAGGTGACTACCTTCGCCAAAATTCTCACGCCTTCTGATGC
TAACAATGGAGGTGGCTTCTCCGTTCCTCGTTTCTGTGCTGATTCCGTCTTCCCTCTGCTTAATTTTCAA
ATCGATCCACCGGTTCAGAAGCTCTACGTCACTGATATCCATGGAGCTGTTTGGGATTTCAGGCATATCT
ATCGCGGTACACCGAGGCGTCACTTGCTAACAACGGGATGGAGTAAGTTCGTCAATAGCAAGAAGCTCAT
CGCTGGAGATTCGGTGGTGTTTATGAGAAAATCTGCAGATGAGATGTTCATCGGCGTTAGGAGAACTCCG
ATCTCAAGCAGCGACGGAGGAAGTAGCTATTACGGAGGAGATGAGTATAACGGTTACTACAGTCAGAGTA
GCGTTGCCAAGGAAGATGATGGGAGTCCGAAGAAGACGTTTAGGAGATCTGGGAATGGTAAGTTGACTGC
TGAGGCTGTGACGGATGCGATCAATAGAGCGTCTCAGGGATTACCATTTGAGGTGGTGTTTTATCCGGCT
GCTGGATGGTCTGAGTTTGTTGTGAGAGCTGAAGATGTTGAGTCTTCAATGTCTATGTATTGGACTCCTG
GGACTCGAGTCAAGATGGCTATGGAGACTGAAGATTCTTCTCGGATCACATGGTTTCAAGGCATCGTTTC
CTCTACTTATCAGGAGACCGGTCCATGGCGTGGATCTCCATGGAAGCAGCTTCAGGTATATGATGTTTTT
GAAATGGTCTTTGCTCTTCTTATCTCTATAATGTTGCGTTAATGGAACAATTCAGAATCGATCTTGTATC
TGTTGTGTGCAAGCCTTTCATGAGTAGTTTAAGTCTCATCCTGGTTATTCAAATGTCAATTGGGTTTTGA
ATGTTGTTTTGATTGCTGTGTTGTTGTTTTGAAGGTAAATATTGGAAACAGGATAAGTTAATTCATACGA
AAATGAATGTTCTCTCTCAGATTCATCTTCTATAAGATGGAATTGAAACTGGAAGATTTGGCTTAGTATT
GTTTGTGTTGAGCGTCCGTGATGTAGAGTTGCTTTTCATTATCCTTCTTTGGCCACGCATTGTACATTGT
GTTTGTTAAACTAGAGTTCCTCTGATTAGTCTTATGAGATACTCCTTTTTTGCCAATATATTCTACTTCC
TCTGATTAGTTCCTTTGTTTTTAACTTGCGTAGATCACATGGGATGAACCTGAGATTCTGCAAAACGTGA
AGAGGGTGAATCCATGGCAAGTGGAAATTGCTGCACATGCAACTCAACTGCATACCCCTTTCCCTCCAGC
AAAGAGGTTGAAGTATCCACAACCCGGAGGAGGGTTCTTGAGTGGAGATGATGGAGAAATCCTTTATCCT
CAAAGTGGACTGTCTAGTGCAGCAGCACCTGATCCAAGTCCTTCTATGTTCTCGTATTCTACATTTCCTG
CTGGAATGCAAGGTGCACGGCAATATGATTTTGGGTCTTTCAATCCAACCGGATTCATTGGAGGAAATCC
TCCCCAGCTATTCACCAATAACTTCTTAAGTCCGCTTCCTGATTTGGGAAAAGTGTCGACTGAGATGATG
AACTTTGGCAGTCCGCCATCAGATAACTTATCGCCTAATAGCAACACCACTAATCTGTCCTCTGGAAATG
ACCTGGTTGGAAACCGAGGCCCCCTTTCAAAGAAAGTTAACTCGATTCAGTTGTTTGGCAAGATCATTAC
CGTGGAGGAGCATTCTGAGAGCGGTCCTGCAGAGTCTGGCTTGTGTGAAGAGGATGGCAGCAAAGAGTCC
AGCGACAATGAGACACAGTTGTCCTTATCACATGCTCCTCCAAGCGTGCCTAAACATTCCAACAGCAACG
CAGGTTCTAGCTCCCAAGGTATATTCCGATCTCTCTCAAGTACAATAATCAATTGAATCAGTTGCTATAA
GCTTTTATTACTGTTTTGCACAAGGCAATTTCTCTTCCTTTCCCATGAACTATATTATGTAGAGTAGGAA
ACACAATCATGATTTCTGATATGACTTGACTGATGATGATACTTGTGAAAACTATCTATATATCTCTTCA
GTAATCAGTCGCCTTGAGGTAATTGGAATTTGGAACTTGAACATTACTTGGATTTTAACTTTTCAATAGC
ATAAGCTTTCCTGTTTCATCATATATGTTTCACTATACTTGGTATGCTTTTATTACTGCTGATATTTACT
ATTCCTGCTATTTTTTTTGGGTCTCGTTAACGGTAATAAGGACACAGAATTGGCTCTTTTATCCATCTGA
ACTAGACATTACTGTACAAGTAGATGAAGAATTATGTGGTTCCATTACAAATTTGATTTGCAGAAAGCTT
GAAGCTGCTGCTTATAGACGATTATAATGTTGGAAGATCCTGAAGCTTGGAATGATTTGTACTTTTCTTC
TGTTTGTGTGTGTTTTGACAGGTTAAAAAGTGAAAGAAGTGGTGGATCTTTGCTGGAATCTCCAAGTCCT
AAGTAGTAGTAGTAGTACTATTATATATAATTCTGTTGTTTCTGCAATTGACTTTTCTCTGGCTTTTCTT
TGCCACGTGACGATTCCGTTTTTTACTTTCTTTCTTTTTTTTTTATCAATTTCTCAGACACATTTGATGA
ACATCTCGCTCTCATCTAATCGTTAACTATTTTTATTGGGGTAAATGTCTGGATTTGTCTTACCTAAACA
TGTTTTAAGACTGATGTTTATGCAGAGTGAAAACAGCAAATAATTTAATGCTTTATTCAATCCCTATGCA
ATGGATCTAACTTAACGGCGCCAACCAGAGAGTTTTACTAACTGTTTTTTGCTTTTAGTTAATATTCCTA
ATAAATAAAAAGACTGCCAATAATAAAATCGGACCATTTTTATTCTCCTAATAAATAAAAGAAGCTCAAG
GGAGGTCCCTCCTACACTTTTCTGACTCC
