>Addgene plasmid #12073 | 35S:5mARF17 pLBR19 | addgene partial sequence | sequence record 18660 | 12073 with 35S_promoter (5' CTATCCTTCGCAAGACCCTTC 3')
CCCAAGCTTGGCTGCAGGTCGACGGATCCCATTCGCTGACTTCGTTTACACTGAAAACAAATACCTATGT
CACCGCCGTCGGCAACCGCCGGTGACATCAACCACCGTGAAGTAGACCCGACGATCTGGCGCGCTTGTGC
TGGAGCCTCCGTCCAGATCCCTGTCCTTCACTCTAGGGTTTACTACTTTCCACAAGGTCACGTTGAGCAC
TGTTGCCCTCTCCTCCCTACTCTTCCTTCCTCCACCTCGCCGGTTCCATGTATCATCACTTCAATTCAGT
TGCTCGCCGATCCGGTCACCGACGAGGTCTTTGCTCACCTTATTCTTCAACCGATGACGCAGCAGCAGTT
TACTCCGACTAATTATTCACGATTCGGCAGATTCGATGGCGATGTTGATGATAACAACAAGGTGACTACC
TTCGCCAAAATTCTCACGCCTTCTGATGCTAACAATGGAGGTGGCTTCTCCGTTCCTCGTTTCTGTGCTG
ATTCCGTCTTCCCTCTGCTTAATTTTCAAATCGATCCACCGGTTCAGAAGCTCTACGTCACTGATATCCA
TGGAGCTGTTTGGGATTTCAGGCATATCTATCGCGGTACACCGAGGCGTCACTTGCTAACAACGGGATGG
AGTAAGTTCGTCAATAGCAAGAAGCTCATCGCTGGAGATTCGGTGGTGTTTATGAGAAAATCTGCAGATG
AGATGTTCATCGGCGTTAGGAGAACTCCGATCTCAAGCAGCGACGGAGGAAGTAGCTATTACGGAGGAGA
TGAGTATAACGGTTACTACAGTCAGAGTAGCGTTGCCAAGGAAGATGATGGGAGTCCGAAGAAGACGTTT
AGGAGATCTGGGA
