[The description below was written by a language model from this plasmid's Addgene catalogue record.]
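Description:
35S:5mARF17 pLBR19 is a plant expression plasmid built on pLBR19, a pUC19-derived backbone of about 5.5 kb that carries the cauliflower mosaic virus (CaMV) 35S promoter. It is maintained in E. coli as a high-copy plasmid under ampicillin selection. The record does not mention a plant selectable marker or T-DNA borders, and no feature table is provided, so the layout beyond the expression cassette is not documented here. A reverse sequencing primer named for the CaMV terminator suggests that a CaMV terminator lies downstream of the insert.

The payload is a roughly 3.3 kb fragment of an Arabidopsis thaliana AUXIN RESPONSE FACTOR17 (ARF17, AT1G77850) genomic clone. It was subcloned from a larger 6.6 kb pBluescript clone using BamHI and EcoRI sites, both retained, and placed downstream of the duplicated-enhancer 35S promoter for strong constitutive transcription in plant cells. The "5m" designation refers to five silent mutations within the miR160-complementary region of the gene. These leave the encoded protein unchanged but raise the number of mismatches between miR160 and the ARF17 mRNA from one in the wild type to six, which makes the transcript resistant to miR160-directed regulation.

The construct therefore drives overexpression of an ARF17 mRNA uncoupled from its microRNA regulator. According to the associated publication title, this kind of construct was used to examine how miR160-directed control of ARF17 contributes to proper Arabidopsis development and to the expression of early auxin response genes.
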