Addgene plasmid #12073: 35S:5mARF17 pLBR19
Depositing lab: David Bartel. Depositing organization: Whitehead Institute for Biomedical Research. Publication: MicroRNA-directed regulation of Arabidopsis AUXIN RESPONSE FACTOR17 is essential for proper development and modulates expression of early auxin response genes. Mallory AC, Bartel DP, Bartel B. Plant Cell. 2005 May . 17(5):1360-75. 10.1105/tpc.105.031716 PubMed 15829600.
Backbone
  Vector backbone: pLBR19
  Backbone manufacturer: (pLBR19 is derived from pUC19, but contains the CaMV 35S promote
  Backbone size w/o insert (bp): 5500
  Vector type: Plant Expression
Growth in bacteria
  Bacterial resistance: Ampicillin, 100 μg/mL
  Growth temperature: 37°C
  Growth strain: DH5alpha
  Copy number: High Copy
Gene/Insert
  Gene/Insert name: 5mARF17 (alt names: auxin response transcription factor 17; ARF17)
  Species: A. thaliana (mustard weed)
  Insert size (bp): 3300
  Mutation: miR160-resistant version of ARF17 has five silent mutations within the miR160-complementary domain of an ARF17 genomic clone, thereby increasing the number of mismatches between miR160 and the ARF17 mRNA from one in wild type to six.
  Entrez Gene: ARF17 (a.k.a. AT1G77850, F28K19.6, F28K19_6, auxin response factor 17)
  Cloning method: Restriction Enzyme; 5′ cloning site BamHI (not destroyed); 3′ cloning site EcoRI (not destroyed)
  Sequencing primers: 5′ 35Spromoter (5'-CTA TCC TTC GCA AGA CCC TTC-3'); 3′ CaMV term rev (5'-TTG ATA GAA GTA TTT TAC AAA TAC-3')
Terms and licenses: Academic/Nonprofit Terms; Industry Terms: Not Available to Industry
Depositor comments: To generate 35S:5mARF17, a 3.3 kb EcoR1-BamH1 fragment of the 6.6 kb 5mARF17 pBluescript clone was subcloned into pLBR19 downstream from the duplicated enhancer of CaMV 35S RNA promoter. See "sequence" for full insert sequence.
How to cite: 35S:5mARF17 pLBR19 was a gift from David Bartel (Addgene plasmid # 12073 ; http://n2t.net/addgene:12073 ; RRID:Addgene_12073)
